>Addgene plasmid #247279 | NSK177 U6TO EBER2 | addgene full sequence | sequence record 490843 | Addgene NGS Result
TCCGCGCACATTTCCCCGAAAAGTGCCACCTGACGTCGACGGATCGGGAGATCTCCCGATCCCCTATGGT
GCACTCTCAGTACAATCTGCTCTGATGCCGCATAGTTAAGCCAGTATCTGCTCCCTGCTTGTGTGTTGGA
GGTCGCTGAGTAGTGCGCGAGCAAAATTTAAGCTACAACAAGGCAAGGCTTGACCGACAATTGCATGAAG
AATCTGCTTAGGGTTAGGCGTTTTGCGCTGCTTCGTACGGGCCAGATATACGCGTGTGAGGGCCTATTTC
CCATGATTCCTTCATATTTGCATATACGATACAAGGCTGTTAGAGAGATAATTGGAATTAATTTGACTGT
AAACACAAAGATATTAGTACAAAATACGTGACGTAGAAAGTAATAATTTCTTGGGTAGTTTGCAGTTTTA
AAATTATGTTTTAAAATGGACTATCATATGCTTACCGTAACTTGAAAGTCCCTATCAGTGATAGAGATAT
ATATTCCCTATCAGTGATAGAGACTTGTGGAAAGGACGAAACACCGCTCGAGAGGACAGCCGTTGCCCTA
GTGGTTTCGGACACACCGCCAACGCTCAGTGCGGTGCTACCGACCCGAGGTCAAGTCCCGGGGGAGGAGA
AGAGAGGCTTCCCGCCTAGAGCATTTGCAAGTCAGGATTCTCTAATCCCTCTGGGAGAAGGGTATTCGGC
TTGTCCGCTGTTTTTGGGCCCTTTTTTGGCCGCAGGAACCCCCTAGAAGTTCCTATTCCGAAGTTCCTAT
TCTCTAGAAAGTATAGGAACTTCCTTGGCCAAAAAGCCTGAACTCACCGCGACGTCTGTCGAGAAGTTTC
TGATCGAAAAGTTCGACAGCGTCTCCGACCTGATGCAGCTCTCGGAGGGCGAAGAATCTCGTGCTTTCAG
CTTCGATGTAGGAGGGCGTGGATATGTCCTGCGGGTAAATAGCTGCGCCGATGGTTTCTACAAAGATCGT
TATGTTTATCGGCACTTTGCATCGGCCGCGCTCCCGATTCCGGAAGTGCTTGACATTGGGGAATTCAGCG
AGAGCCTGACCTATTGCATCTCCCGCCGTGCACAGGGTGTCACGTTGCAAGACCTGCCTGAAACCGAACT
GCCCGCTGTTCTGCAGCCGGTCGCGGAGGCCATGGATGCGATCGCTGCGGCCGATCTTAGCCAGACGAGC
GGGTTCGGCCCATTCGGACCGCAAGGAATCGGTCAATACACTACATGGCGTGATTTCATATGCGCGATTG
CTGATCCCCATGTGTATCACTGGCAAACTGTGATGGACGACACCGTCAGTGCGTCCGTCGCGCAGGCTCT
CGATGAGCTGATGCTTTGGGCCGAGGACTGCCCCGAAGTCCGGCACCTCGTGCACGCGGATTTCGGCTCC
AACAATGTCCTGACGGACAATGGCCGCATAACAGCGGTCATTGACTGGAGCGAGGCGATGTTCGGGGATT
CCCAATACGAGGTCGCCAACATCTTCTTCTGGAGGCCGTGGTTGGCTTGTATGGAGCAGCAGACGCGCTA
CTTCGAGCGGAGGCATCCGGAGCTTGCAGGATCGCCGCGGCTCCGGGCGTATATGCTCCGCATTGGTCTT
GACCAACTCTATCAGAGCTTGGTTGACGGCAATTTCGATGATGCAGCTTGGGCGCAGGGTCGATGCGACG
CAATCGTCCGATCCGGAGCCGGGACTGTCGGGCGTACACAAATCGCCCGCAGAAGCGCGGCCGTCTGGAC
CGATGGCTGTGTAGAAGTACTCGCCGATAGTGGAAACCGACGCCCCAGCACTCGTCCGAGGGCAAAGGAA
TAGCACGTACTACGAGATTTCGATTCCACCGCCGCCTTCTATGAAAGGTTGGGCTTCGGAATCGTTTTCC
GGGACGCCGGCTGGATGATCCTCCAGCGCGGGGATCTCATGCTGGAGTTCTTCGCCCACCCCAACTTGTT
TATTGCAGCTTATAATGGTTACAAATAAAGCAATAGCATCACAAATTTCACAAATAAAGCATTTTTTTCA
CTGCATTCTAGTTGTGGTTTGTCCAAACTCATCAATGTATCTTATCATGTCTGTATACCGTCGACCTCTA
GCTAGAGCTTGGCGTAATCATGGTCATAGCTGTTTCCTGTGTGAAATTGTTATCCGCTCACAATTCCACA
CAACATACGAGCCGGAAGCATAAAGTGTAAAGCCTGGGGTGCCTAATGAGTGAGCTAACTCACATTAATT
GCGTTGCGCTCACTGCCCGCTTTCCAGTCGGGAAACCTGTCGTGCCAGCTGCATTAATGAATCGGCCAAC
GCGCGGGGAGAGGCGGTTTGCGTATTGGGCGCTCTTCCGCTTCCTCGCTCACTGACTCGCTGCGCTCGGT
CGTTCGGCTGCGGCGAGCGGTATCAGCTCACTCAAAGGCGGTAATACGGTTATCCACAGAATCAGGGGAT
AACGCAGGAAAGAACATGTGAGCAAAAGGCCAGCAAAAGGCCAGGAACCGTAAAAAGGCCGCGTTGCTGG
CGTTTTTCCATAGGCTCCGCCCCCCTGACGAGCATCACAAAAATCGACGCTCAAGTCAGAGGTGGCGAAA
CCCGACAGGACTATAAAGATACCAGGCGTTTCCCCCTGGAAGCTCCCTCGTGCGCTCTCCTGTTCCGACC
CTGCCGCTTACCGGATACCTGTCCGCCTTTCTCCCTTCGGGAAGCGTGGCGCTTTCTCATAGCTCACGCT
GTAGGTATCTCAGTTCGGTGTAGGTCGTTCGCTCCAAGCTGGGCTGTGTGCACGAACCCCCCGTTCAGCC
CGACCGCTGCGCCTTATCCGGTAACTATCGTCTTGAGTCCAACCCGGTAAGACACGACTTATCGCCACTG
GCAGCAGCCACTGGTAACAGGATTAGCAGAGCGAGGTATGTAGGCGGTGCTACAGAGTTCTTGAAGTGGT
GGCCTAACTACGGCTACACTAGAAGAACAGTATTTGGTATCTGCGCTCTGCTGAAGCCAGTTACCTTCGG
AAAAAGAGTTGGTAGCTCTTGATCCGGCAAACAAACCACCGCTGGTAGCGGTGGTTTTTTTGTTTGCAAG
CAGCAGATTACGCGCAGAAAAAAAGGATCTCAAGAAGATCCTTTGATCTTTTCTACGGGGTCTGACGCTC
AGTGGAACGAAAACTCACGTTAAGGGATTTTGGTCATGAGATTATCAAAAAGGATCTTCACCTAGATCCT
TTTAAATTAAAAATGAAGTTTTAAATCAATCTAAAGTATATATGAGTAAACTTGGTCTGACAGTTACCAA
TGCTTAATCAGTGAGGCACCTATCTCAGCGATCTGTCTATTTCGTTCATCCATAGTTGCCTGACTCCCCG
TCGTGTAGATAACTACGATACGGGAGGGCTTACCATCTGGCCCCAGTGCTGCAATGATACCGCGAGACCC
ACGCTCACCGGCTCCAGATTTATCAGCAATAAACCAGCCAGCCGGAAGGGCCGAGCGCAGAAGTGGTCCT
GCAACTTTATCCGCCTCCATCCAGTCTATTAATTGTTGCCGGGAAGCTAGAGTAAGTAGTTCGCCAGTTA
ATAGTTTGCGCAACGTTGTTGCCATTGCTACAGGCATCGTGGTGTCACGCTCGTCGTTTGGTATGGCTTC
ATTCAGCTCCGGTTCCCAACGATCAAGGCGAGTTACATGATCCCCCATGTTGTGCAAAAAAGCGGTTAGC
TCCTTCGGTCCTCCGATCGTTGTCAGAAGTAAGTTGGCCGCAGTGTTATCACTCATGGTTATGGCAGCAC
TGCATAATTCTCTTACTGTCATGCCATCCGTAAGATGCTTTTCTGTGACTGGTGAGTACTCAACCAAGTC
ATTCTGAGAATAGTGTATGCGGCGACCGAGTTGCTCTTGCCCGGCGTCAATACGGGATAATACCGCGCCA
CATAGCAGAACTTTAAAAGTGCTCATCATTGGAAAACGTTCTTCGGGGCGAAAACTCTCAAGGATCTTAC
CGCTGTTGAGATCCAGTTCGATGTAACCCACTCGTGCACCCAACTGATCTTCAGCATCTTTTACTTTCAC
CAGCGTTTCTGGGTGAGCAAAAACAGGAAGGCAAAATGCCGCAAAAAAGGGAATAAGGGCGACACGGAAA
TGTTGAATACTCATACTCTTCCTTTTTCAATATTATTGAAGCATTTATCAGGGTTATTGTCTCATGAGCG
GATACATATTTGAATGTATTTAGAAAAATAAACAAATAGGGGT
Features (pLannotate 1.2.2; 16 found; start..end, strand, type, name):
     65..117     -  misc_feature   bom (fragment): basis of mobility region from pBR322
    268..469     +  promoter       U6 promoter (fragment): RNA polymerase III promoter for human U6 snRNA
    469..487     +  protein_bind   tet operator: tetO; bacterial operator O2 for the tetR and tetA genes tetracycline repressor TetR
    495..513     +  protein_bind   tet operator: tetO; bacterial operator O2 for the tetR and tetA genes tetracycline repressor TetR
    542..714     +  ncRNA          EBER2: Accession: RF02712 - Epstein-Barr virus EBER2
    746..793     +  protein_bind   FRT: FLP-mediated recombination occurs in the 8-bp core sequence TCTAGAAA (Turan and Bode, 2011). FLP recombinase from the Saccharomyces cerevisiae 2μ plasmid
    801..1823    +  CDS            HygR: aminoglycoside phosphotransferase from E. coli; aph(4)-Ia; confers resistance to hygromycin
   1833..1958    +  CDS            ble (fragment): BLE_KLEPN - Experimental evidence at protein level: Swiss-Prot protein existence level 1. Binding protein with a strong affinity to the bleomycin family of antibiotics. Binds to CL990; an antimitotic-antibiotic compound. From Klebsiella pneumoniae.
   1953..2074    +  polyA_signal   SV40 poly(A) signal: SV40 polyadenylation signal
   2147..2163    -  protein_bind   lac operator: The lac repressor binds to the lac operator to inhibit transcription in E. coli. This inhibition can be relieved by adding lactose or isopropyl-β-D-thiogalactopyranoside (IPTG). lac repressor encoded by lacI
   2171..2201    -  promoter       lac promoter: promoter for the E. coli lac operon
   2216..2237    -  protein_bind   CAP binding site: CAP binding activates transcription in the presence of cAMP. E. coli catabolite activator protein
   2250..2342    -  CDS            lacI (fragment): lac repressor; lacI; The lac repressor binds to the lac operator to inhibit transcription in E. coli. This inhibition can be relieved by adding lactose or isopropyl-β-D-thiogalactopyranoside (IPTG).
   2525..3113    -  rep_origin     ori: high-copy-number ColE1/pMB1/pBR322/pUC origin of replication
   3284..4144    -  CDS            AmpR: β-lactamase; bla; confers resistance to ampicillin, carbenicillin, and related antibiotics
   4145..6       -  promoter       AmpR promoter (across the origin): bla
