[The description below was written by a language model from this plasmid's Addgene catalogue record and pLannotate feature annotations shown in this document.]
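Description:
NSK177 U6TO EBER2 is a 4.2 kb mammalian expression plasmid built on a Flp-In-type backbone that produces the Epstein-Barr virus small non-coding RNA EBER2 in its wild-type form. It is maintained in E. coli as a high-copy plasmid through a ColE1/pUC-type origin and selected with ampicillin via the β-lactamase gene and its native promoter. Residual lac promoter/operator, CAP site, lacI and bom fragments are cloning-vector remnants with no evident role in the design.

The payload is a compact RNA polymerase III unit. A human U6 snRNA promoter, annotated as a fragment, is followed by two tet operator sites, forming the "U6-TO" promoter, and then by the EBER2 sequence. In cells that express the tetracycline repressor TetR, binding to the operators should hold transcription off until tetracycline or doxycycline is added, while in cells lacking TetR the promoter would be expected to act constitutively. The record does not say which cell lines were used.

Immediately downstream sits a single FRT site followed by a hygromycin resistance coding sequence and an SV40 polyadenylation signal, with no annotated promoter in front of HygR. This is the usual Flp-In arrangement. FLP recombinase-mediated integration into a genomic FRT landing pad places the hygromycin gene behind a resident promoter and start codon, so that only correctly integrated, single-copy clones become resistant. A short ble fragment after HygR appears to be a leftover.

The plasmid can therefore be used for transient transfection or for generating isogenic stable lines. Judging from the associated publication title, it was probably used to supply EBER2 as a target RNA in work on RNA sensing in living mammalian cells.
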