Addgene plasmid #247279: NSK177 U6TO EBER2
Purpose: Expresses EBER2
Depositing lab: Xiaojing Gao. Depositing organization: Stanford University. Publication: Sequence-Independent RNA Sensing in Living Mammalian Cells. Kolber NS, Kaseniit KE, Lanz TV, Robinson WH, Gao XJ. bioRxiv [Preprint]. 2025 Sep 18:2025.09.18.677213. doi: 10.1101/2025.09.18.677213. PubMed 41000785.
Backbone
  Vector backbone: FLP-IN
  Vector type: Mammalian Expression
Growth in bacteria
  Bacterial resistance: Ampicillin, 100 μg/mL
  Growth temperature: 37°C
  Growth strain: DH5alpha
  Copy number: High Copy
Gene/Insert
  Gene/Insert name: EBER2
  Species: Epstein-Barr virus
  Mutation: WT
  Promoter: U6-TO
  Cloning method: Unknown
Terms and licenses: Academic/Nonprofit Terms; Industry Terms: Not Available to Industry
How to cite: NSK177 U6TO EBER2 was a gift from Xiaojing Gao (Addgene plasmid # 247279 ; http://n2t.net/addgene:247279 ; RRID:Addgene_247279)
